Addgene plasmid #26533: pBL4.8-eye53-1
Depositing lab: Phillip Newmark. Depositing organization: University of Illinois at Urbana-Champaign. Publication: Genome-wide analyses reveal a role for peptide hormones in planarian germline development. Collins JJ, Hou X, Romanova EV, Lambrus BG, Miller CM, Saberi A, Sweedler JV, Newmark PA. PLoS Biol. 2010 . 8(10):e1000509. 10.1371/journal.pbio.1000509 PubMed 20967238.
Backbone
  Vector backbone: pJC53.2
  Backbone size w/o insert (bp): 3240
  Vector type: RNAi
Growth in bacteria
  Bacterial resistance: Ampicillin and Kanamycin, 100 & 50 μg/mL
  Growth temperature: 37°C
  Growth strain: DH5alpha
  Copy number: High Copy
Gene/Insert
  Gene/Insert name: eye53-1
  Species: S. mediterranea (planarian)
  Insert size (bp): 351
  GenBank ID: BK007033
  Cloning method: Restriction Enzyme; 5′ cloning site Eam1105I (destroyed during cloning); 3′ cloning site Eam1105I (destroyed during cloning)
  Sequencing primers: 5′ T3; 3′ SP6
Resource information
  A portion of this plasmid was derived from a plasmid made by: Amplified from EST PL05009A1G02 in pBluescript
Terms and licenses: Academic/Nonprofit Terms; Industry Terms: Not Available to Industry
Depositor comments: Addgene's quality control sequence has minor discrepancies with the provided depositor's sequence; these do not affect plasmid function.
How to cite: pBL4.8-eye53-1 was a gift from Phillip Newmark (Addgene plasmid # 26533 ; http://n2t.net/addgene:26533 ; RRID:Addgene_26533)
