[The description below was written by a language model from this plasmid's Addgene catalogue record.]
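Description:
pBL4.8-eye53-1 is a bacterial plasmid classed as an RNAi vector, built on the 3,240 bp pJC53.2 backbone and carrying a 351 bp fragment of the eye53-1 gene from the planarian Schmidtea mediterranea. The fragment was amplified from an EST clone held in pBluescript and inserted at Eam1105I sites, both of which were destroyed in the process. This is consistent with the T-overhang style of cloning often used with that enzyme, although the record does not describe the mechanism. The plasmid is maintained at high copy number in E. coli and is selected with both ampicillin and kanamycin, so it carries two resistance markers. The origin of replication is not named.

No feature table is provided, and the promoters flanking the insert are not listed explicitly. T3 and SP6 are given as the 5′ and 3′ sequencing primers, which indicates that these phage promoter sequences sit on either side of the cloning site. In vectors of this kind, flanking phage promoters allow in vitro transcription of either strand of the insert. This yields sense and antisense RNAs that can be annealed into double-stranded RNA for gene knockdown, or antisense riboprobes for in situ hybridization. Which promoters actually drive dsRNA synthesis in this plasmid is not stated.

The construct comes from a genome-wide study of peptide hormones in planarian germline development, so its likely use is knockdown or expression analysis of eye53-1 in S. mediterranea. The depositor notes minor differences between the repository's quality-control sequence and the submitted sequence, and states that these do not affect plasmid function.
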