>Addgene plasmid #26533 | pBL4.8-eye53-1 | depositor partial sequence | sequence record 12553 | Author sequence
CAAACAGAATGAACCTTGTTCCGATTCTCACGATCCTCTGCTCGCTGTGCTTGTGGCTCCCAAGAAACGC
CGACTCCATGAGCATGCAGAAGAAACTGTCGATTCCGACGTATTGGGATGACATTGATACCAGCAAGAGG
AATGCCAAACGTCTATCTGTTCCGACTTACTTCGATGATTGGGAGTCAAGGAAAAAGAGATCTTCAGCAG
GCAAGAGACTATCAGTACCGCCATACTGGGACGAATGGGAAAGTCAAAGAAGATGATCCCGGACAGAATT
GACTCTGGCAGATACATTTGAATGTTTATTAAATAAATAATGGTAGCTAAAAAAAAAAAAAAAAAATGCG
A
