>Addgene plasmid #26533 | pBL4.8-eye53-1 | addgene partial sequence | sequence record 32733 | 26533 with T3
AGCTTGATATCGAATTCCATTGTGTTGGGCGCCAAACAGAATGAACCTTGTTCCGATTCTCACGATCCTC
TGCTCGCTGTGCTTGTGGCTCCCAAGAAACGCCGACTCCATGAGCATGCAGAAGAAACTGTCGATTCCGA
CGTATTGGGATGACATTGATACCAGCAAGAGGAATGCCAAACGTCTATCTGTTCCGACTTACTTCGATGA
TTGGGAGTCAAGGAAAAAGAGATCTTCAGCAGGCAAGAGACTATCAGTACCGCCATACTGGGACGAATGG
GAAAGTCAAAGAAGATGATCCCGGACAGAATTGACTCTGGCAGATACATTTGAATGTTTATTAAATAAAT
ATTTGTAGCTAAAAAAAAAAAAAAAAAATGCGAGCGGCCGCCACCGCGGTGGAGCTCCAGCTTTTGTTCC
AAGGTCACTTCTATAGTGTCACCTAAATCTCCTNNTAGTGAGTCGTATTAGGATCCGGCGCGCCTAGCAT
AACCCCTTGGGGCCTCTAAACGGGTCTTGAGGGGTTTTTTGACGCGTGCTTCCTCGCTCACTGACTCGCT
GCGCTCGGTCGTTCGGCTGCGGCGAGCGGTATCAGCTCACTCAAAGGCGGTAATACGGTTATCCACAGAA
TCAGGGGATAACGCAGGAAAGAACATGTGAGCAAAAGGCCAGCAAAAGGCCAGGAACCGTAAAAAGGCCG
CGTTGCTGGCGTTTTTCCATAGGCTCCGCCCCCCTGACGAGCATCACAAAAATC
