>Addgene plasmid #26533 | pBL4.8-eye53-1 | addgene partial sequence | sequence record 32734 | 26533 with SP6
CCGCGGTGGCGGCCGCTCGCATTTTTTTTTTTTTTTTTTAGCTACAAATATTTATTTAATAAACATTCAA
ATGTATCTGCCAGAGTCAATTCTGTCCGGGATCATCTTCTTTGACTTTCCCATTCGTCCCAGTATGGCGG
TACTGATAGTCTCTTGCCTGCTGAAGATCTCTTTTTCCTTGACTCCCAATCATCGAAGTAAGTCGGAACA
GATAGACGTTTGGCATTCCTCTTGCTGGTATCAATGTCATCCCAATACGTCGGAATCGACAGTTTCTTCT
GCATGCTCATGGAGTCGGCGTTTCTTGGGAGCCACAAGCACAGCGAGCAGAGGATCGTGAGAATCGGAAC
AAGGTTCATTCTGTTTGGCGCCCAACACAATGGAATTCGATATCAAGCTTATCGATACCGTCGACCTCGA
GAAGGTCTCCCTTTAGTGAGGGTTAATTCTCCCTATAGTGAGTCGTATTAGGATCCGGCGCGCCTAGCAT
AACCCCTTGGGGCCTCTAAACGGGTCTTGAGGGGTTTTTTGACGCGTCGATTTCGGCCTATTGGTTAAAA
AATGAGCTGATTTAACAAAAATTTAACGCGAATTTTAACAAAATTCAGGGCGCAAGGGCTGCTAAAGGAA
GCGGAACACGTAGAAAGCCAGTCCGCAGAAACGGTGCTGACCCCGGATGAATGTCAGCTACTG
